Addgene plasmid #183231: pLV-hIP-dCas9-BSD
Purpose: (Empty Backbone) Lentiviral vectors with the human insulin promoter driving expression of dCas9, in addition to a U6-driven sgRNA
Depositing lab: Jorge Ferrer. Depositing organization: Imperial College London. Publication: The HASTER lncRNA promoter is a cis-acting transcriptional stabilizer of HNF1A. Beucher A, Miguel-Escalada I, Balboa D, De Vas MG, Maestro MA, Garcia-Hurtado J, Bernal A, Gonzalez-Franco R, Vargiu P, Heyn H, Ravassard P, Ortega S, Ferrer J. Nat Cell Biol. 2022 Oct 6. pii: 10.1038/s41556-022-00996-8. doi: 10.1038/s41556-022-00996-8. PubMed 36202974.
Backbone
  Vector backbone: lentiCRISPRv2
  Backbone manufacturer: Feng Zhang
  Modifications to backbone: Cas9-puro replaced by dCas9-BSD. EF1a promoter replaced by the human insulin promoter.
  Vector type: Lentiviral, CRISPR
  Promoter: Human insulin promoter
  Selectable markers: Blasticidin
Growth in bacteria
  Bacterial resistance: Ampicillin, 100 μg/mL
  Growth temperature: 37°C
  Growth strain: NEB Stable
  Copy number: High Copy
Gene/Insert
  Cloning method: Gibson Cloning
  Sequencing primers: 5′ GACTATCATATGCTTACCGT
Terms and licenses: Academic/Nonprofit Terms; Industry Terms: Not Available to Industry
How to cite: pLV-hIP-dCas9-BSD was a gift from Jorge Ferrer (Addgene plasmid # 183231 ; http://n2t.net/addgene:183231 ; RRID:Addgene_183231)
