[The description below was written by a language model from this plasmid's Addgene catalogue record and pLannotate feature annotations shown in this document.]
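Description:
pLV-hIP-dCas9-BSD is a lentiviral CRISPR vector derived from lentiCRISPRv2, in which the original Cas9-puromycin cassette has been replaced by dCas9 with a blasticidin marker and the EF1a promoter has been swapped for the human insulin promoter. It is catalogued as an empty backbone: no guide sequence is installed. The roughly 1.9 kb between the human U6 promoter and the S. pyogenes gRNA scaffold appears to be a placeholder filler into which a guide would be cloned. The annotation software's match there to a Staphylococcus deoC gene is probably incidental. In bacteria the plasmid replicates from a high-copy ColE1/pUC origin under ampicillin selection, and it also carries an f1 origin.

The viral portion has a chimeric CMV enhancer/promoter fused to a truncated HIV-1 5' LTR. This is followed by the Ψ packaging signal, RRE and cPPT/CTS, with a WPRE and a self-inactivating ΔU3 3' LTR at the far end. This layout means the viral genome is made in packaging cells, while the integrated provirus has no LTR promoter activity. The insulin promoter itself is not annotated in the feature table, but it presumably occupies the gap between the gRNA scaffold and the dCas9 coding sequence. dCas9 is annotated as the D10A/N863A nuclease-dead mutant, which binds DNA under guide RNA direction without cutting it. A blasticidin S deaminase gene follows dCas9. The record does not state how the two are linked. Outside the LTRs there is also an SV40/EM7-driven bleomycin/Zeocin resistance cassette inherited from the backbone.

The design restricts dCas9 expression to cells in which the insulin promoter is active, while the sgRNA is made from U6. The vector therefore suits targeted dCas9 occupancy of regulatory elements in insulin-expressing cells.
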