Features (pLannotate 1.2.2; 33 found; start..end, strand, type, name):
    217..397     +  LTR            5' LTR (truncated): truncated 5' long terminal repeat (LTR) from HIV-1
    444..569     +  misc_feature   HIV-1 Ψ: packaging signal of human immunodeficiency virus type 1
    553..916     +  CDS            HIV-1 gag (fragment): gag protein from human immunodeficiency virus 1; gag
   1062..1295    +  misc_feature   RRE: The Rev response element (RRE) of HIV-1 allows for Rev-dependent mRNA export from the nucleus to the cytoplasm.
   1672..1772    +  CDS            Rev (fragment): human immunodeficiency virus 1 (HIV-1) Rev protein; rev; enhances nuclear export of unspliced and incompletely spliced viral mRNAs
   1822..1939    +  misc_feature   cPPT/CTS: central polypurine tract and central termination sequence of HIV-1
   1990..2230    +  promoter       U6 promoter: RNA polymerase III promoter for human U6 snRNA
   2416..3075    -  CDS            deoC1: DEOC1_STAAN - Also known as dra. Experimental evidence at protein level: Swiss-Prot protein existence level 1. Catalyzes a reversible aldol reaction between acetaldehyde and D-glyceraldehyde 3-phosphate to generate 2-deoxy-D-ribose 5- phosphate. From Staphylococcus aureus (strain N315).
   4120..4195    +  misc_RNA       gRNA scaffold: guide RNA scaffold for the Streptococcus pyogenes CRISPR/Cas9 system
   4603..8706    +  CDS            dCas9: catalytically dead mutant of the Cas9 endonuclease from the Streptococcus pyogenes Type II CRISPR/Cas system RNA-guided DNA-binding protein that lacks endonuclease activity due to the D10A mutation in the RuvC catalytic domain and the N863A mutation in the HNH catalytic domain
   8875..9273    +  CDS            BSD: blasticidin S deaminase; Aspergillus terreus BSD; confers resistance to blasticidin
   9274..9295    +  misc_feature   MCS (fragment): pBluescript multiple cloning site
   9298..9886    +  misc_feature   WPRE: woodchuck hepatitis virus posttranscriptional regulatory element
   9937..9956    +  misc_feature   cPPT/CTS (fragment): central polypurine tract and central termination sequence of HIV-1
   9958..10191   +  LTR            3' LTR (ΔU3): self-inactivating 3' long terminal repeat (LTR) from HIV-1
  10223..10447   +  polyA_signal   bGH poly(A) signal: bovine growth hormone polyadenylation signal
  10451..10472   +  promoter       SV40 promoter (fragment): SV40 enhancer and early promoter
  10493..10921   +  rep_origin     f1 ori (sequence partly withheld): f1 bacteriophage origin of replication; arrow indicates direction of (+) strand synthesis
  10935..11264   +  promoter       SV40 promoter: SV40 enhancer and early promoter
  11312..11359   +  promoter       EM7 promoter: synthetic bacterial promoter&nbsp
  11378..11752   +  CDS            BleoR: antibiotic-binding protein; Sh ble from Streptoalloteichus hindustanus; confers resistance to bleomycin, phleomycin, and Zeocin™
  11762..11887   +  CDS            ble (fragment): BLE_KLEPN - Experimental evidence at protein level: Swiss-Prot protein existence level 1. Binding protein with a strong affinity to the bleomycin family of antibiotics. Binds to CL990; an antimitotic-antibiotic compound. From Klebsiella pneumoniae.
  11882..12003   +  polyA_signal   SV40 poly(A) signal: SV40 polyadenylation signal
  12074..12096   -  protein_bind   lac operator (fragment): The lac repressor binds to the lac operator to inhibit transcription in E. coli. This inhibition can be relieved by adding lactose or isopropyl-β-D-thiogalactopyranoside (IPTG). lac repressor encoded by lacI
  12100..12130   -  promoter       lac promoter: promoter for the E. coli lac operon
  12145..12166   -  protein_bind   CAP binding site: CAP binding activates transcription in the presence of cAMP. E. coli catabolite activator protein
  12179..12271   -  CDS            lacI (fragment): lac repressor; lacI; The lac repressor binds to the lac operator to inhibit transcription in E. coli. This inhibition can be relieved by adding lactose or isopropyl-β-D-thiogalactopyranoside (IPTG).
  12454..13042   -  rep_origin     ori: high-copy-number ColE1/pMB1/pBR322/pUC origin of replication
  13213..14073   -  CDS            AmpR: β-lactamase; bla; confers resistance to ampicillin, carbenicillin, and related antibiotics
  14074..14178   -  promoter       AmpR promoter: bla
  14237..14289   -  misc_feature   bom (fragment): basis of mobility region from pBR322
  14444..14823   +  enhancer       CMV enhancer: human cytomegalovirus immediate early enhancer
  14824..199     +  promoter       CMV promoter (across the origin): human cytomegalovirus (CMV) immediate early promoter
>Addgene plasmid #183231 | pLV-hIP-dCas9-BSD | addgene full sequence | sequence record 361985 | Addgene NGS Result
TGATGCGGTTTTGGCAGTACATCAATGGGCGTGGATAGCGGTTTGACTCACGGGGATTTCCAAGTCTCCA
CCCCATTGACGTCAATGGGAGTTTGTTTTGGCACCAAAATCAACGGGACTTTCCAAAATGTCGTAACAAC
TCCGCCCCATTGACGCAAATGGGCGGTAGGCGTGTACGGTGGGAGGTCTATATAAGCAGCGCGTTTTGCC
TGTACTGGGTCTCTCTGGTTAGACCAGATCTGAGCCTGGGAGCTCTCTGGCTAACTAGGGAACCCACTGC
TTAAGCCTCAATAAAGCTTGCCTTGAGTGCTTCAAGTAGTGTGTGCCCGTCTGTTGTGTGACTCTGGTAA
CTAGAGATCCCTCAGACCCTTTTAGTCAGTGTGGAAAATCTCTAGCAGTGGCGCCCGAACAGGGACTTGA
AAGCGAAAGGGAAACCAGAGGAGCTCTCTCGACGCAGGACTCGGCTTGCTGAAGCGCGCACGGCAAGAGG
CGAGGGGCGGCGACTGGTGAGTACGCCAAAAATTTTGACTAGCGGAGGCTAGAAGGAGAGAGATGGGTGC
GAGAGCGTCAGTATTAAGCGGGGGAGAATTAGATCGCGATGGGAAAAAATTCGGTTAAGGCCAGGGGGAA
AGAAAAAATATAAATTAAAACATATAGTATGGGCAAGCAGGGAGCTAGAACGATTCGCAGTTAATCCTGG
CCTGTTAGAAACATCAGAAGGCTGTAGACAAATACTGGGACAGCTACAACCATCCCTTCAGACAGGATCA
GAAGAACTTAGATCATTATATAATACAGTAGCAACCCTCTATTGTGTGCATCAAAGGATAGAGATAAAAG
ACACCAAGGAAGCTTTAGACAAGATAGAGGAAGAGCAAAACAAAAGTAAGACCACCGCACAGCAAGCGGC
CGCTGATCTTCAGACCTGGAGGAGGAGATATGAGGGACAATTGGAGAAGTGAATTATATAAATATAAAGT
AGTAAAAATTGAACCATTAGGAGTAGCACCCACCAAGGCAAAGAGAAGAGTGGTGCAGAGAGAAAAAAGA
GCAGTGGGAATAGGAGCTTTGTTCCTTGGGTTCTTGGGAGCAGCAGGAAGCACTATGGGCGCAGCGTCAA
TGACGCTGACGGTACAGGCCAGACAATTATTGTCTGGTATAGTGCAGCAGCAGAACAATTTGCTGAGGGC
TATTGAGGCGCAACAGCATCTGTTGCAACTCACAGTCTGGGGCATCAAGCAGCTCCAGGCAAGAATCCTG
GCTGTGGAAAGATACCTAAAGGATCAACAGCTCCTGGGGATTTGGGGTTGCTCTGGAAAACTCATTTGCA
CCACTGCTGTGCCTTGGAATGCTAGTTGGAGTAATAAATCTCTGGAACAGATTTGGAATCACACGACCTG
GATGGAGTGGGACAGAGAAATTAACAATTACACAAGCTTAATACACTCCTTAATTGAAGAATCGCAAAAC
CAGCAAGAAAAGAATGAACAAGAATTATTGGAATTAGATAAATGGGCAAGTTTGTGGAATTGGTTTAACA
TAACAAATTGGCTGTGGTATATAAAATTATTCATAATGATAGTAGGAGGCTTGGTAGGTTTAAGAATAGT
TTTTGCTGTACTTTCTATAGTGAATAGAGTTAGGCAGGGATATTCACCATTATCGTTTCAGACCCACCTC
CCAACCCCGAGGGGACCCGACAGGCCCGAAGGAATAGAAGAAGAAGGTGGAGAGAGAGACAGAGACAGAT
CCATTCGATTAGTGAACGGATCGGCACTGCGTGCGCCAATTCTGCAGACAAATGGCAGTATTCATCCACA
ATTTTAAAAGAAAAGGGGGGATTGGGGGGTACAGTGCAGGGGAAAGAATAGTAGACATAATAGCAACAGA
CATACAAACTAAAGAATTACAAAAACAAATTACAAAAATTCAAAATTTTCGGGTTTATTACAGGGACAGC
AGAGATCCAGTTTGGTTAATTAAGGTACCGAGGGCCTATTTCCCATGATTCCTTCATATTTGCATATACG
ATACAAGGCTGTTAGAGAGATAATTAGAATTAATTTGACTGTAAACACAAAGATATTAGTACAAAATACG
TGACGTAGAAAGTAATAATTTCTTGGGTAGTTTGCAGTTTTAAAATTATGTTTTAAAATGGACTATCATA
TGCTTACCGTAACTTGAAAGTATTTCGATTTCTTGGCTTTATATATCTTGTGGAAAGGACGAAACACCGG
AGACGGTTGTAAATGAGCACACAAAATACACATGCTAAAATATTATATTCTATGACCTTTATAAAATCAA
CCAAAATCTTCTTTTTAATAACTTTAGTATCAATAATTAGAATTTTTATGTTCCTTTTTGCAAACTTTTA
ATAAAAATGAGCAAAATAAAAAAACGCTAGTTTTAGTAACTCGCGTTGTTTTCTTCACCTTTAATAATAG
CTACTCCACCACTTGTTCCTAAGCGGTCAGCTCCTGCTTCAATCATTTTTTGAGCATCTTCAAATGTTCT
AACTCCACCAGCTGCTTTAACTAAAGCATTGTCTTTAACAACTGACTTCATTAGTTTAACATCTTCAAAT
GTTGCACCTGATTTTGAAAATCCTGTTGATGTTTTAACAAATTCTAATCCAGCTTCAACAGCTATTTCAC
AAGCTTTCATGATTTCTTCTTTTGTTAATAAACAATTTTCCATAATACATTTAACAACATGTGATCCAGC
TGCTTTTTTTACAGCTTTCATGTCTTCTAAAACTAATTCATAATTTTTGTCTTTTAATGCACCAATATTT
AATACCATATCAATTTCTGTTGCACCATCTTTAATTGCTTCAGAAACTTCGAATGCTTTTGTAGCTGTTG
TGCATGCACCTAGAGGAAAACCTACAACATTTGTTATTCCTACATTTGTGCCTTTTAATAATTCTTTACA
ATAGCTTGTTCAATATGAATTAACACAAACTGTTGCAAAATCAAATTCAATTGCTTCATCACATAATTGT
TTAATTTCAGCTTTCGTAGCATCTTGTTTTAATAATGTGTGATCTATATATTTGTTTAGTTTCATTTTTT
CTCCTATATATTCATTTTTAATTTTAATTCTTTAATAATTTCGTCTACTTTAACTTTAGCGTTTTGAACA
GATTCACCAACACCTATAAAATAAATTTTTAGTTTAGGTTCAGTTCCACTTGGGCGAACAGCAAATCATG
ACTTATCTTCTAAATAAAATTTTAGTAAGTCTTGTCCTGGCATATTATACATTCCATCGATGTAGTCTTC
AACATTAACAACTTTAAGTCCAGCAATTTGAGTTAAGGGTGTTGCTCTCAATGATTTCATTAATGGTTCA
ATTTTTAATTTCTTTTCTTCTGGTTTAAAATTCAAGTTTAAAGTGAAAGTGTAATATGCACCCATTTCTT
TAAATAAATCTTCTAAATAGTCTACTAATGTTTTATTTTGTTTTTTATAAAATCAAGCAGCCTCTGCTAT
TAATATAGAAGCTTGTATTCCATCTTTATCTCTAGCTGAGTCATCAATTACATATCCATAACTTTCTTCA
TAAGCAAAAACAAAATTTAATCCGTTATCTTCTTCTTTAGCAATTTCTCTACCCATTCATTTAAATCCAG
TTAAAGTTTTTACAATATTAACTCCATATTTTTCATGAGCGATTCTATCACCCAAATCACTTGTTACAAA
ACTTGAATATAGAGCCGGATTTTTTGGAATGCTATTTAAGCGTTTTAGATTTGATAATTTTCAATCAATT
AAAATTGGTCCTGTTTGATTTCCATCTAATCTTACAAAATGACCATCATGTTTTATTGCCATTCCAAATC
TGTCAGCATCTGGGTCATTCATAATAATAATATCTGCATCATGTTTAATACCATATTCAAGCGGTATTTT
TCATGCAGGATCAAATTCTGGATTTGGATTTACAACATTTTTAAATGTTTCATCTTCAAATGCATGCTCT
TCAACCTCAATAACGTTATATCCTGATTCACGTAATATTTTTGGGGTAAATTTAGTTCCTGTTCCATTAA
CTGCGCTAAAAATAATTTTTAAATCTTTTTTAGCTTCTTGCTCTTTTTTGTACGTCTCTGTTTTAGAGCT
AGAAATAGCAAGTTAAAATAAGGCTAGTCCGTTATCAACTTGAAAAAGTGGCACCGAGTCGGTGCTTTTT
TGAATTCGTTATCATGACATTAACCTATAAAAATAGGCGTATCACGAGGCCCTGCTCTCCTGGTCTAATG
TGGAAAGTGGCCCAGGTGAGGGCTTTGCTCTCCTGGAGACATTTGCCCCCAGCTGTGAGCAGGGACAGGT
CTGGCCACCGGGCCCCTGGTTAAGACTCTAATGACCCGCTGGTCCTGAGGAAGAGGTGCTGACGACCAAG
GAGATCTTCCCACAGACCCAGCACCAGGGAAATGGTCCGGAAATTGCAGCCTCAGCCCCCAGCCATCTGC
CGACCCCCCCACCCCAGGCCCTAATGGGCCAGGCGGCAGGGGTTGACAGGTAGGGGAGATGGGCTCTGAG
ACTATAAAGCCAGCGGGGGCCCAGCAGCCCTCAGCCCTCCAGGACAGCCACCATGGACAAGAAGTACAGC
ATCGGCCTGGCCATCGGCACCAACTCTGTGGGCTGGGCCGTGATCACCGACGAGTACAAGGTGCCCAGCA
AGAAATTCAAGGTGCTGGGCAACACCGACCGGCACAGCATCAAGAAGAACCTGATCGGAGCCCTGCTGTT
CGACAGCGGCGAAACAGCCGAGGCCACCCGGCTGAAGAGAACCGCCAGAAGAAGATACACCAGACGGAAG
AACCGGATCTGCTATCTGCAAGAGATCTTCAGCAACGAGATGGCCAAGGTGGACGACAGCTTCTTCCACA
GACTGGAAGAGTCCTTCCTGGTGGAAGAGGATAAGAAGCACGAGCGGCACCCCATCTTCGGCAACATCGT
GGACGAGGTGGCCTACCACGAGAAGTACCCCACCATCTACCACCTGAGAAAGAAACTGGTGGACAGCACC
GACAAGGCCGACCTGCGGCTGATCTATCTGGCCCTGGCCCACATGATCAAGTTCCGGGGCCACTTCCTGA
TCGAGGGCGACCTGAACCCCGACAACAGCGACGTGGACAAGCTGTTCATCCAGCTGGTGCAGACCTACAA
CCAGCTGTTCGAGGAAAACCCCATCAACGCCAGCGGCGTGGACGCCAAGGCCATCCTGTCTGCCAGACTG
AGCAAGAGCAGACGGCTGGAAAATCTGATCGCCCAGCTGCCCGGCGAGAAGAAGAATGGCCTGTTCGGCA
ACCTGATTGCCCTGAGCCTGGGCCTGACCCCCAACTTCAAGAGCAACTTCGACCTGGCCGAGGATGCCAA
ACTGCAGCTGAGCAAGGACACCTACGACGACGACCTGGACAACCTGCTGGCCCAGATCGGCGACCAGTAC
GCCGACCTGTTTCTGGCCGCCAAGAACCTGTCCGACGCCATCCTGCTGAGCGACATCCTGAGAGTGAACA
CCGAGATCACCAAGGCCCCCCTGAGCGCCTCTATGATCAAGAGATACGACGAGCACCACCAGGACCTGAC
CCTGCTGAAAGCTCTCGTGCGGCAGCAGCTGCCTGAGAAGTACAAAGAGATTTTCTTCGACCAGAGCAAG
AACGGCTACGCCGGCTACATTGACGGCGGAGCCAGCCAGGAAGAGTTCTACAAGTTCATCAAGCCCATCC
TGGAAAAGATGGACGGCACCGAGGAACTGCTCGTGAAGCTGAACAGAGAGGACCTGCTGCGGAAGCAGCG
GACCTTCGACAACGGCAGCATCCCCCACCAGATCCACCTGGGAGAGCTGCACGCCATTCTGCGGCGGCAG
GAAGATTTTTACCCATTCCTGAAGGACAACCGGGAAAAGATCGAGAAGATCCTGACCTTCCGCATCCCCT
ACTACGTGGGCCCTCTGGCCAGGGGAAACAGCAGATTCGCCTGGATGACCAGAAAGAGCGAGGAAACCAT
CACCCCCTGGAACTTCGAGGAAGTGGTGGACAAGGGCGCTTCCGCCCAGAGCTTCATCGAGCGGATGACC
AACTTCGATAAGAACCTGCCCAACGAGAAGGTGCTGCCCAAGCACAGCCTGCTGTACGAGTACTTCACCG
TGTATAACGAGCTGACCAAAGTGAAATACGTGACCGAGGGAATGAGAAAGCCCGCCTTCCTGAGCGGCGA
GCAGAAAAAGGCCATCGTGGACCTGCTGTTCAAGACCAACCGGAAAGTGACCGTGAAGCAGCTGAAAGAG
GACTACTTCAAGAAAATCGAGTGCTTCGACTCCGTGGAAATCTCCGGCGTGGAAGATCGGTTCAACGCCT
CCCTGGGCACATACCACGATCTGCTGAAAATTATCAAGGACAAGGACTTCCTGGACAATGAGGAAAACGA
GGACATTCTGGAAGATATCGTGCTGACCCTGACACTGTTTGAGGACAGAGAGATGATCGAGGAACGGCTG
AAAACCTATGCCCACCTGTTCGACGACAAAGTGATGAAGCAGCTGAAGCGGCGGAGATACACCGGCTGGG
GCAGGCTGAGCCGGAAGCTGATCAACGGCATCCGGGACAAGCAGTCCGGCAAGACAATCCTGGATTTCCT
GAAGTCCGACGGCTTCGCCAACAGAAACTTCATGCAGCTGATCCACGACGACAGCCTGACCTTTAAAGAG
GACATCCAGAAAGCCCAGGTGTCCGGCCAGGGCGATAGCCTGCACGAGCACATTGCCAATCTGGCCGGCA
GCCCCGCCATTAAGAAGGGCATCCTGCAGACAGTGAAGGTGGTGGACGAGCTCGTGAAAGTGATGGGCCG
GCACAAGCCCGAGAACATCGTGATCGAAATGGCCAGAGAGAACCAGACCACCCAGAAGGGACAGAAGAAC
AGCCGCGAGAGAATGAAGCGGATCGAAGAGGGCATCAAAGAGCTGGGCAGCCAGATCCTGAAAGAACACC
CCGTGGAAAACACCCAGCTGCAGAACGAGAAGCTGTACCTGTACTACCTGCAGAATGGGCGGGATATGTA
CGTGGACCAGGAACTGGACATCAACCGGCTGTCCGACTACGATGTGGACCACATCGTGCCTCAGAGCTTT
CTGAAGGACGACTCCATCGACAACAAGGTGCTGACCAGAAGCGACAAGGCCCGGGGCAAGAGCGACAACG
TGCCCTCCGAAGAGGTCGTGAAGAAGATGAAGAACTACTGGCGGCAGCTGCTGAACGCCAAGCTGATTAC
CCAGAGAAAGTTCGACAATCTGACCAAGGCCGAGAGAGGCGGCCTGAGCGAACTGGATAAGGCCGGCTTC
ATCAAGAGACAGCTGGTGGAAACCCGGCAGATCACAAAGCACGTGGCACAGATCCTGGACTCCCGGATGA
ACACTAAGTACGACGAGAATGACAAGCTGATCCGGGAAGTGAAAGTGATCACCCTGAAGTCCAAGCTGGT
GTCCGATTTCCGGAAGGATTTCCAGTTTTACAAAGTGCGCGAGATCAACAACTACCACCACGCCCACGAC
GCCTACCTGAACGCCGTCGTGGGAACCGCCCTGATCAAAAAGTACCCTAAGCTGGAAAGCGAGTTCGTGT
ACGGCGACTACAAGGTGTACGACGTGCGGAAGATGATCGCCAAGAGCGAGCAGGAAATCGGCAAGGCTAC
CGCCAAGTACTTCTTCTACAGCAACATCATGAACTTTTTCAAGACCGAGATTACCCTGGCCAACGGCGAG
ATCCGGAAGCGGCCTCTGATCGAGACAAACGGCGAAACCGGGGAGATCGTGTGGGATAAGGGCCGGGATT
TTGCCACCGTGCGGAAAGTGCTGAGCATGCCCCAAGTGAATATCGTGAAAAAGACCGAGGTGCAGACAGG
CGGCTTCAGCAAAGAGTCTATCCTGCCCAAGAGGAACAGCGATAAGCTGATCGCCAGAAAGAAGGACTGG
GACCCTAAGAAGTACGGCGGCTTCGACAGCCCCACCGTGGCCTATTCTGTGCTGGTGGTGGCCAAAGTGG
AAAAGGGCAAGTCCAAGAAACTGAAGAGTGTGAAAGAGCTGCTGGGGATCACCATCATGGAAAGAAGCAG
CTTCGAGAAGAATCCCATCGACTTTCTGGAAGCCAAGGGCTACAAAGAAGTGAAAAAGGACCTGATCATC
AAGCTGCCTAAGTACTCCCTGTTCGAGCTGGAAAACGGCCGGAAGAGAATGCTGGCCTCTGCCGGCGAAC
TGCAGAAGGGAAACGAACTGGCCCTGCCCTCCAAATATGTGAACTTCCTGTACCTGGCCAGCCACTATGA
GAAGCTGAAGGGCTCCCCCGAGGATAATGAGCAGAAACAGCTGTTTGTGGAACAGCACAAGCACTACCTG
GACGAGATCATCGAGCAGATCAGCGAGTTCTCCAAGAGAGTGATCCTGGCCGACGCTAATCTGGACAAAG
TGCTGTCCGCCTACAACAAGCACCGGGATAAGCCCATCAGAGAGCAGGCCGAGAATATCATCCACCTGTT
TACCCTGACCAATCTGGGAGCCCCTGCCGCCTTCAAGTACTTTGACACCACCATCGACCGGAAGAGGTAC
ACCAGCACCAAAGAGGTGCTGGACGCCACCCTGATCCACCAGAGCATCACCGGCCTGTACGAGACACGGA
TCGACCTGTCTCAGCTGGGAGGCGACAGCGCTGGAGGAGGTGGAAGCGGAGGAGGAGGAAGCGGAGGAGG
AGGTAGCGGACCTAAGAAAAAGAGGAAGGTGGCGGCCGCTGGATCCGGACGGGCTGGTACAGGCAGTGGA
GAGGGCAGAGGAAGTCTGCTAACATGCGGTGACGTCGAGGAGAATCCTGGCCCAATGGCCAAGCCTTTGT
CTCAAGAAGAATCCACCCTCATTGAAAGAGCAACGGCTACAATCAACAGCATCCCCATCTCTGAAGACTA
CAGCGTCGCCAGCGCAGCTCTCTCTAGCGACGGCCGCATCTTCACTGGTGTCAATGTATATCATTTTACT
GGGGGACCTTGTGCAGAACTCGTGGTGCTGGGCACTGCTGCTGCTGCGGCAGCTGGCAACCTGACTTGTA
TCGTCGCGATCGGAAATGAGAACAGGGGCATCTTGAGCCCCTGCGGACGGTGCCGACAGGTGCTTCTCGA
TCTGCATCCTGGGATCAAAGCCATAGTGAAGGACAGTGATGGACAGCCGACGGCAGTTGGGATTCGTGAA
TTGCTGCCCTCTGGTTATGTGTGGGAGGGCTAAGAATTCGATATCAAGCTTATCGGTAATCAACCTCTGG
ATTACAAAATTTGTGAAAGATTGACTGGTATTCTTAACTATGTTGCTCCTTTTACGCTATGTGGATACGC
TGCTTTAATGCCTTTGTATCATGCTATTGCTTCCCGTATGGCTTTCATTTTCTCCTCCTTGTATAAATCC
TGGTTGCTGTCTCTTTATGAGGAGTTGTGGCCCGTTGTCAGGCAACGTGGCGTGGTGTGCACTGTGTTTG
CTGACGCAACCCCCACTGGTTGGGGCATTGCCACCACCTGTCAGCTCCTTTCCGGGACTTTCGCTTTCCC
CCTCCCTATTGCCACGGCGGAACTCATCGCCGCCTGCCTTGCCCGCTGCTGGACAGGGGCTCGGCTGTTG
GGCACTGACAATTCCGTGGTGTTGTCGGGGAAATCATCGTCCTTTCCTTGGCTGCTCGCCTGTGTTGCCA
CCTGGATTCTGCGCGGGACGTCCTTCTGCTACGTCCCTTCGGCCCTCAATCCAGCGGACCTTCCTTCCCG
CGGCCTGCTGCCGGCTCTGCGGCCTCTTCCGCGTCTTCGCCTTCGCCCTCAGACGAGTCGGATCTCCCTT
TGGGCCGCCTCCCCGCGTCGACTTTAAGACCAATGACTTACAAGGCAGCTGTAGATCTTAGCCACTTTTT
AAAAGAAAAGGGGGGACTGGAAGGGCTAATTCACTCCCAACGAAGACAAGATCTGCTTTTTGCTTGTACT
GGGTCTCTCTGGTTAGACCAGATCTGAGCCTGGGAGCTCTCTGGCTAACTAGGGAACCCACTGCTTAAGC
CTCAATAAAGCTTGCCTTGAGTGCTTCAAGTAGTGTGTGCCCGTCTGTTGTGTGACTCTGGTAACTAGAG
ATCCCTCAGACCCTTTTAGTCAGTGTGGAAAATCTCTAGCAGGGCCCGTTTAAACCCGCTGATCAGCCTC
GACTGTGCCTTCTAGTTGCCAGCCATCTGTTGTTTGCCCCTCCCCCGTGCCTTCCTTGACCCTGGAAGGT
GCCACTCCCACTGTCCTTTCCTAATAAAATGAGGAAATTGCATCGCATTGTCTGAGTAGGTGTCATTCTA
TTCTGGGGGGTGGGGTGGGGCAGGACAGCAAGGGGGAGGATTGGGAAGACAATAGCAGGCATGCTGGGGA
TGCGGTGGGCTCTATGGCTTCTGAGGCGGAAAGAACCAGCTGGGGCTCTAGGGGGTATCCCC
[124 nt withheld, positions 10493-10616]
C
[91 nt withheld, positions 10618-10708]
A
[49 nt withheld, positions 10710-10758]
CCTTTGACGTTGGAGTCCACGTTCTTT
[37 nt withheld, positions 10786-10822]
ACCCTATCTCGGTCTATTCTTTTGATTTATAAGGGATTTTGCCGATTTCGGCCTATTGGTTAAAAAATGA
GCTGATTTAACAAAAATTTAACGCGAATTAATTCTGTGGAATGTGTGTCAGTTAGGGTGTGGAAAGTCCC
CAGGCTCCCCAGCAGGCAGAAGTATGCAAAGCATGCATCTCAATTAGTCAGCAACCAGGTGTGGAAAGTC
CCCAGGCTCCCCAGCAGGCAGAAGTATGCAAAGCATGCATCTCAATTAGTCAGCAACCATAGTCCCGCCC
CTAACTCCGCCCATCCCGCCCCTAACTCCGCCCAGTTCCGCCCATTCTCCGCCCCATGGCTGACTAATTT
TTTTTATTTATGCAGAGGCCGAGGCCGCCTCTGCCTCTGAGCTATTCCAGAAGTAGTGAGGAGGCTTTTT
TGGAGGCCTAGGCTTTTGCAAAAAGCTCCCGGGAGCTTGTATATCCATTTTCGGATCTGATCAGCACGTG
TTGACAATTAATCATCGGCATAGTATATCGGCATAGTATAATACGACAAGGTGAGGAACTAAACCATGGC
CAAGTTGACCAGTGCCGTTCCGGTGCTCACCGCGCGCGACGTCGCCGGAGCGGTCGAGTTCTGGACCGAC
CGGCTCGGGTTCTCCCGGGACTTCGTGGAGGACGACTTCGCCGGTGTGGTCCGGGACGACGTGACCCTGT
TCATCAGCGCGGTCCAGGACCAGGTGGTGCCGGACAACACCCTGGCCTGGGTGTGGGTGCGCGGCCTGGA
CGAGCTGTACGCCGAGTGGTCGGAGGTCGTGTCCACGAACTTCCGGGACGCCTCCGGGCCGGCCATGACC
GAGATCGGCGAGCAGCCGTGGGGGCGGGAGTTCGCCCTGCGCGACCCGGCCGGCAACTGCGTGCACTTCG
TGGCCGAGGAGCAGGACTGACACGTGCTACGAGATTTCGATTCCACCGCCGCCTTCTATGAAAGGTTGGG
CTTCGGAATCGTTTTCCGGGACGCCGGCTGGATGATCCTCCAGCGCGGGGATCTCATGCTGGAGTTCTTC
GCCCACCCCAACTTGTTTATTGCAGCTTATAATGGTTACAAATAAAGCAATAGCATCACAAATTTCACAA
ATAAAGCATTTTTTTCACTGCATTCTAGTTGTGGTTTGTCCAAACTCATCAATGTATCTTATCATGTCTG
TATACCGTCGACCTCTAGCTAGAGCTTGGCGTAATCATGGTCATAGCTGTTTCCTGTGTGAAATTGTTAT
CCGCTCACAATTCCACACAACATACGAGCCGGAAGCATAAAGTGTAAAGCCTGGGGTGCCTAATGAGTGA
GCTAACTCACATTAATTGCGTTGCGCTCACTGCCCGCTTTCCAGTCGGGAAACCTGTCGTGCCAGCTGCA
TTAATGAATCGGCCAACGCGCGGGGAGAGGCGGTTTGCGTATTGGGCGCTCTTCCGCTTCCTCGCTCACT
GACTCGCTGCGCTCGGTCGTTCGGCTGCGGCGAGCGGTATCAGCTCACTCAAAGGCGGTAATACGGTTAT
CCACAGAATCAGGGGATAACGCAGGAAAGAACATGTGAGCAAAAGGCCAGCAAAAGGCCAGGAACCGTAA
AAAGGCCGCGTTGCTGGCGTTTTTCCATAGGCTCCGCCCCCCTGACGAGCATCACAAAAATCGACGCTCA
AGTCAGAGGTGGCGAAACCCGACAGGACTATAAAGATACCAGGCGTTTCCCCCTGGAAGCTCCCTCGTGC
GCTCTCCTGTTCCGACCCTGCCGCTTACCGGATACCTGTCCGCCTTTCTCCCTTCGGGAAGCGTGGCGCT
TTCTCATAGCTCACGCTGTAGGTATCTCAGTTCGGTGTAGGTCGTTCGCTCCAAGCTGGGCTGTGTGCAC
GAACCCCCCGTTCAGCCCGACCGCTGCGCCTTATCCGGTAACTATCGTCTTGAGTCCAACCCGGTAAGAC
ACGACTTATCGCCACTGGCAGCAGCCACTGGTAACAGGATTAGCAGAGCGAGGTATGTAGGCGGTGCTAC
AGAGTTCTTGAAGTGGTGGCCTAACTACGGCTACACTAGAAGAACAGTATTTGGTATCTGCGCTCTGCTG
AAGCCAGTTACCTTCGGAAAAAGAGTTGGTAGCTCTTGATCCGGCAAACAAACCACCGCTGGTAGCGGTG
GTTTTTTTGTTTGCAAGCAGCAGATTACGCGCAGAAAAAAAGGATCTCAAGAAGATCCTTTGATCTTTTC
TACGGGGTCTGACGCTCAGTGGAACGAAAACTCACGTTAAGGGATTTTGGTCATGAGATTATCAAAAAGG
ATCTTCACCTAGATCCTTTTAAATTAAAAATGAAGTTTTAAATCAATCTAAAGTATATATGAGTAAACTT
GGTCTGACAGTTACCAATGCTTAATCAGTGAGGCACCTATCTCAGCGATCTGTCTATTTCGTTCATCCAT
AGTTGCCTGACTCCCCGTCGTGTAGATAACTACGATACGGGAGGGCTTACCATCTGGCCCCAGTGCTGCA
ATGATACCGCGAGACCCACGCTCACCGGCTCCAGATTTATCAGCAATAAACCAGCCAGCCGGAAGGGCCG
AGCGCAGAAGTGGTCCTGCAACTTTATCCGCCTCCATCCAGTCTATTAATTGTTGCCGGGAAGCTAGAGT
AAGTAGTTCGCCAGTTAATAGTTTGCGCAACGTTGTTGCCATTGCTACAGGCATCGTGGTGTCACGCTCG
TCGTTTGGTATGGCTTCATTCAGCTCCGGTTCCCAACGATCAAGGCGAGTTACATGATCCCCCATGTTGT
GCAAAAAAGCGGTTAGCTCCTTCGGTCCTCCGATCGTTGTCAGAAGTAAGTTGGCCGCAGTGTTATCACT
CATGGTTATGGCAGCACTGCATAATTCTCTTACTGTCATGCCATCCGTAAGATGCTTTTCTGTGACTGGT
GAGTACTCAACCAAGTCATTCTGAGAATAGTGTATGCGGCGACCGAGTTGCTCTTGCCCGGCGTCAATAC
GGGATAATACCGCGCCACATAGCAGAACTTTAAAAGTGCTCATCATTGGAAAACGTTCTTCGGGGCGAAA
ACTCTCAAGGATCTTACCGCTGTTGAGATCCAGTTCGATGTAACCCACTCGTGCACCCAACTGATCTTCA
GCATCTTTTACTTTCACCAGCGTTTCTGGGTGAGCAAAAACAGGAAGGCAAAATGCCGCAAAAAAGGGAA
TAAGGGCGACACGGAAATGTTGAATACTCATACTCTTCCTTTTTCAATATTATTGAAGCATTTATCAGGG
TTATTGTCTCATGAGCGGATACATATTTGAATGTATTTAGAAAAATAAACAAATAGGGGTTCCGCGCACA
TTTCCCCGAAAAGTGCCACCTGACGTCGACGGATCGGGAGATCTCCCGATCCCCTATGGTGCACTCTCAG
TACAATCTGCTCTGATGCCGCATAGTTAAGCCAGTATCTGCTCCCTGCTTGTGTGTTGGAGGTCGCTGAG
TAGTGCGCGAGCAAAATTTAAGCTACAACAAGGCAAGGCTTGACCGACAATTGCATGAAGAATCTGCTTA
GGGTTAGGCGTTTTGCGCTGCTTCGCGATGTACGGGCCAGATATACGCGTTGACATTGATTATTGACTAG
TTATTAATAGTAATCAATTACGGGGTCATTAGTTCATAGCCCATATATGGAGTTCCGCGTTACATAACTT
ACGGTAAATGGCCCGCCTGGCTGACCGCCCAACGACCCCCGCCCATTGACGTCAATAATGACGTATGTTC
CCATAGTAACGCCAATAGGGACTTTCCATTGACGTCAATGGGTGGAGTATTTACGGTAAACTGCCCACTT
GGCAGTACATCAAGTGTATCATATGCCAAGTACGCCCCCTATTGACGTCAATGACGGTAAATGGCCCGCC
TGGCATTATGCCCAGTACATGACCTTATGGGACTTTCCTACTTGGCAGTACATCTACGTATTAGTCATCG
CTATTACCATGG
